Addgene plasmid #158317: pLKO_Ollas.V5.NWS_NGFR
Purpose: Protein Barcode (Pro-Code) for vector/cell tracking. Contains U6 trRNA cassette for sgRNA cloning. Enables phenotypic CRISPR screens at a single cell resolution (using cytometry).
Depositing lab: Brian Brown. Depositing organization: Icahn School of Medicine at Mount Sinai. Publication: Protein Barcodes Enable High-Dimensional Single-Cell CRISPR Screens. Wroblewska A, Dhainaut M, Ben-Zvi B, Rose SA, Park ES, Amir ED, Bektesevic A, Baccarini A, Merad M, Rahman AH, Brown BD. Cell. 2018 Nov 1;175(4):1141-1155.e16. doi: 10.1016/j.cell.2018.09.022. Epub 2018 Oct 18. PubMed 30343902.
Backbone
  Vector backbone: pLKO
  Backbone size w/o insert (bp): 9000
  Vector type: Lentiviral, CRISPR
Growth in bacteria
  Bacterial resistance: Ampicillin, 100 μg/mL
  Growth temperature: 37°C
  Growth strain: NEB Stable
  Copy number: High Copy
Gene/Insert
  Gene/Insert name: Pro-Code Tagged human dNGFR
  Species: H. sapiens (human)
  Insert size (bp): 1000
  Mutation: Truncation of the signaling domain
  Entrez Gene: NGFR (a.k.a. CD271, Gp80-LNGFR, TNFRSF16, p75(NTR), p75NTR)
  Promoter: EF1a
  Tag / fusion protein: Ollas.V5.NWS (N terminal on insert)
  Cloning method: Restriction Enzyme; 5′ cloning site Unknown (unknown if destroyed)
  Sequencing primers: 5′ cctttttgagtttggatcttggttcat
Terms and licenses: Academic/Nonprofit Terms; Industry Terms: Not Available to Industry
How to cite: pLKO_Ollas.V5.NWS_NGFR was a gift from Brian Brown (Addgene plasmid # 158317 ; http://n2t.net/addgene:158317 ; RRID:Addgene_158317)
