[The description below was written by a language model from this plasmid's Addgene catalogue record and pLannotate feature annotations shown in this document.]
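Description:
pLKO_Ollas.V5.NWS_NGFR is a lentiviral CRISPR vector on the pLKO backbone (sequenced at about 8.9 kb) that pairs an sgRNA expression cassette with a protein barcode, or "Pro-Code", for tracking transduced cells. It is propagated in E. coli through a high-copy ColE1/pUC-type origin with ampicillin selection (AmpR/bla). The backbone also carries an f1 origin, an SV40 origin and residual lac and phage promoter elements from the cloning vector. The viral portion has a third-generation layout: an RSV promoter drives a truncated HIV-1 5' LTR, followed by the Ψ packaging signal with a gag fragment, the Rev response element and the cPPT/CTS. The cassette ends in a second truncated LTR, annotated as a 5' LTR but positioned as the 3' LTR, followed by an SV40 polyadenylation signal.

Between the LTRs are two expression units. A human U6 RNA polymerase III promoter sits upstream of the S. pyogenes Cas9 guide RNA scaffold, with a short gap between them where a user-chosen sgRNA spacer is cloned. No Cas9 gene is annotated, so the nuclease must be supplied separately. Downstream, the EF-1α promoter drives human NGFR truncated to remove its signaling domain (dNGFR), giving an inert scaffold. It carries an N-terminal combination of three epitope tags, Ollas, V5 and NWS; these tags are listed in the catalogue entry but are not separately annotated in the feature table. A WPRE follows to enhance transcript expression. Each epitope combination acts as a barcode that antibodies can read by cytometry, so it identifies which guide a cell received. This enables pooled phenotypic CRISPR screens at single-cell resolution.
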