Features (pLannotate 1.2.2; 29 found; start..end, strand, type, name):
     50..290     +  promoter       U6 promoter: RNA polymerase III promoter for human U6 snRNA
    317..392     +  misc_RNA       gRNA scaffold: guide RNA scaffold for the Streptococcus pyogenes CRISPR/Cas9 system
    440..557     +  misc_feature   cPPT/CTS: central polypurine tract and central termination sequence of HIV-1
    624..690     +  CDS            small t antigen (fragment): SV40 (simian virus 40) small t antigen
    697..1875    +  promoter       EF-1α promoter: strong constitutive promoter for human elongation factor EF-1α
   1892..1917    +  misc_feature   MCS (fragment): multiple cloning site
   1930..2907    +  CDS            NGFR (fragment): TNR16_HUMAN - Also known as TNFRSF16. Experimental evidence at protein level: Swiss-Prot protein existence level 1. Low affinity receptor which can bind to NGF, BDNF, NTF3, and NTF4. Forms a heterodimeric receptor with SORCS2 that binds the precursor forms of NGF, BDNF and NTF3 with high affinity, and has much lower affinity for mature NGF and BDNF (PubMed:24908487). Plays an important role in differentiation and survival of specific neuronal populations during development (By similarity). Can mediate cell survival as well as cell death of neural cells. Plays a role in the inactivation of RHOA
   2938..3526    +  misc_feature   WPRE: woodchuck hepatitis virus posttranscriptional regulatory element
   3531..3668    +  CDS            nef (fragment): NEF_HV1LA - Experimental evidence at protein level: Swiss-Prot protein existence level 1. Extracellular Nef protein targets CD4(+) T-lymphocytes for apoptosis by interacting with CXCR4 surface receptors. From Human immunodeficiency virus type 1 group M subtype B (isolate Lai) (HIV-1).
   3654..3834    +  LTR            5' LTR (truncated): truncated 5' long terminal repeat (LTR) from HIV-1
   3906..4027    +  polyA_signal   SV40 poly(A) signal: SV40 polyadenylation signal
   4067..4202    +  rep_origin     SV40 ori: SV40 origin of replication
   4223..4241    -  promoter       T7 promoter: promoter for bacteriophage T7 RNA polymerase
   4249..4404    +  CDS            lacZα (fragment): LacZα fragment of β-galactosidase; lacZ fragment
   4409..4837    +  rep_origin     f1 ori (sequence partly withheld): f1 bacteriophage origin of replication; arrow indicates direction of (+) strand synthesis
   4890..4994    +  promoter       AmpR promoter: bla
   4995..5855    +  CDS            AmpR: β-lactamase; bla; confers resistance to ampicillin, carbenicillin, and related antibiotics
   6026..6614    +  rep_origin     ori: high-copy-number ColE1/pMB1/pBR322/pUC origin of replication
   6797..6889    +  CDS            lacI (fragment): lac repressor; lacI; The lac repressor binds to the lac operator to inhibit transcription in E. coli. This inhibition can be relieved by adding lactose or isopropyl-β-D-thiogalactopyranoside (IPTG).
   6902..6923    +  protein_bind   CAP binding site: CAP binding activates transcription in the presence of cAMP. E. coli catabolite activator protein
   6938..6968    +  promoter       lac promoter: promoter for the E. coli lac operon
   6976..6992    +  protein_bind   lac operator: The lac repressor binds to the lac operator to inhibit transcription in E. coli. This inhibition can be relieved by adding lactose or isopropyl-β-D-thiogalactopyranoside (IPTG). lac repressor encoded by lacI
   7037..7055    +  promoter       T3 promoter: promoter for bacteriophage T3 RNA polymerase
   7083..7309    +  promoter       RSV promoter: Rous sarcoma virus enhancer/promoter
   7310..7490    +  LTR            5' LTR (truncated): truncated 5' long terminal repeat (LTR) from HIV-1
   7537..7662    +  misc_feature   HIV-1 Ψ: packaging signal of human immunodeficiency virus type 1
   7646..8009    +  CDS            HIV-1 gag (fragment): gag protein from human immunodeficiency virus 1; gag
   8155..8388    +  misc_feature   RRE: The Rev response element (RRE) of HIV-1 allows for Rev-dependent mRNA export from the nucleus to the cytoplasm.
   8765..8865    +  CDS            Rev (fragment): human immunodeficiency virus 1 (HIV-1) Rev protein; rev; enhances nuclear export of unspliced and incompletely spliced viral mRNAs
>Addgene plasmid #158317 | pLKO_Ollas.V5.NWS_NGFR | addgene full sequence | sequence record 329922 | Addgene NGS Result
TCGACGGTATCGATCACGAGACTAGTATCGAGCGGCCGCCCCCTTCACCGAGGGCCTATTTCCCATGATT
CCTTCATATTTGCATATACGATACAAGGCTGTTAGAGAGATAATTGGAATTAATTTGACTGTAAACACAA
AGATATTAGTACAAAATACGTGACGTAGAAAGTAATAATTTCTTGGGTAGTTTGCAGTTTTAAAATTATG
TTTTAAAATGGACTATCATATGCTTACCGTAACTTGAAAGTATTTCGATTTCTTGGCTTTATATATCTTG
TGGAAAGGACGAAACACCGGGTCTTCGAGAAGACCTGTTTTAGAGCTAGAAATAGCAAGTTAAAATAAGG
CTAGTCCGTTATCAACTTGAAAAAGTGGCACCGAGTCGGTGCTTTTTTTAATTCTCGACCTCGAGACAAA
TGGCAGTATTCATCCACAATTTTAAAAGAAAAGGGGGGATTGGGGGGTACAGTGCAGGGGAAAGAATAGT
AGACATAATAGCAACAGACATACAAACTAAAGAATTACAAAAACAAATTACAAAAATTCAAAATTTTCGG
GTTTATTACAGGGACAGCAGAGATCCACTTTGGCCGCGGCTCGAGGCGATAAGCTTTGCAAAGATGGATA
AAGTTTTAAACAGAGAGGAATCTTTGCAGCTAATGGACCTTCTAGGTCTTGAAAGGAGTGGGAATTGGCT
CCGGTGCCCGTCAGTGGGCAGAGCGCACATCGCCCACAGTCCCCGAGAAGTTGGGGGGAGGGGTCGGCAA
TTGAACCGGTGCCTAGAGAAGGTGGCGCGGGGTAAACTGGGAAAGTGATGTCGTGTACTGGCTCCGCCTT
TTTCCCGAGGGTGGGGGAGAACCGTATATAAGTGCAGTAGTCGCCGTGAACGTTCTTTTTCGCAACGGGT
TTGCCGCCAGAACACAGGTAAGTGCCGTGTGTGGTTCCCGCGGGCCTGGCCTCTTTACGGGTTATGGCCC
TTGCGTGCCTTGAATTACTTCCACCTGGCTGCAGTACGTGATTCTTGATCCCGAGCTTCGGGTTGGAAGT
GGGTGGGAGAGTTCGAGGCCTTGCGCTTAAGGAGCCCCTTCGCCTCGTGCTTGAGTTGAGGCCTGGCCTG
GGCGCTGGGGCCGCCGCGTGCGAATCTGGTGGCACCTTCGCGCCTGTCTCGCTGCTTTCGATAAGTCTCT
AGCCATTTAAAATTTTTGATGACCTGCTGCGACGCTTTTTTTCTGGCAAGATAGTCTTGTAAATGCGGGC
CAAGATCTGCACACTGGTATTTCGGTTTTTGGGGCCGCGGGCGGCGACGGGGCCCGTGCGTCCCAGCGCA
CATGTTCGGCGAGGCGGGGCCTGCGAGCGCGGCCACCGAGAATCGGACGGGGGTAGTCTCAAGCTGGCCG
GCCTGCTCTGGTGCCTGGCCTCGCGCCGCCGTGTATCGCCCCGCCCTGGGCGGCAAGGCTGGCCCGGTCG
GCACCAGTTGCGTGAGCGGAAAGATGGCCGCTTCCCGGCCCTGCTGCAGGGAGCTCAAAATGGAGGACGC
GGCGCTCGGGAGAGCGGGCGGGTGAGTCACCCACACAAAGGAAAAGGGCCTTTCCGTCCTCAGCCGTCGC
TTCATGTGACTCCACGGAGTACCGGGCGCCGTCCAGGCACCTCGATTAGTTCTCGAGCTTTTGGAGTACG
TCGTCTTTAGGTTGGGGGGAGGGGTTTTATGCGATGGAGTTTCCCCACACTGAGTGGGTGGAGACTGAAG
TTAGGCCAGCTTGGCACTTGATGTAATTCTCCTTGGAATTTGCCCTTTTTGAGTTTGGATCTTGGTTCAT
TCTCAAGCCTCAGACAGTGGTTCAAAGTTTTTTTCTTCCATTTCAGGTGTCGTGAGGAATTCTGCAGTCG
ATCGACGGTACCGCGGGCCCGGGATCCACGGTCGCCACCATGGGGGCAGGTGCCACCGGCCGCGCCATGG
ACGGGCCGCGCCTGCTGCTGTTGCTGCTTCTGGGGGTGTCCCTTGGAGGTGCCAAGGAGGCATGCAGCGG
CTTCGCCAACGAGCTGGGCCCCAGGCTGATGGGCAAGTGCGGAGGAGGCGGGGGAGGGGGCAAACCAATT
CCAAACCCACTGCTGGGACTGGATTCCACAGGAGGAGGCGGGGGAGGGAACTGGTCCCACCCCCAATTCG
AGAAACCCACAGGCCTGTACACACACAGCGGTGAGTGCTGCAAAGCCTGCAACCTGGGCGAGGGTGTGGC
CCAGCCTTGTGGAGCCAACCAGACCGTGTGTGAGCCCTGCCTGGACAGCGTGACGTTCTCCGACGTGGTG
AGCGCGACCGAGCCGTGCAAGCCGTGCACCGAGTGCGTGGGGCTCCAGAGCATGTCGGCGCCGTGCGTGG
AGGCCGACGACGCCGTGTGCCGCTGCGCCTACGGCTACTACCAGGATGAGACGACTGGGCGCTGCGAGGC
GTGCCGCGTGTGCGAGGCGGGCTCGGGCCTCGTGTTCTCCTGCCAGGACAAGCAGAACACCGTGTGCGAG
GAGTGCCCCGACGGCACGTATTCCGACGAGGCCAACCACGTGGACCCGTGCCTGCCCTGCACCGTGTGCG
AGGACACCGAGCGCCAGCTCCGCGAGTGCACACGCTGGGCCGACGCCGAGTGCGAGGAGATCCCTGGCCG
TTGGATTACACGGTCCACACCCCCAGAGGGCTCGGACAGCACAGCCCCCAGCACCCAGGAGCCTGAGGCA
CCTCCAGAACAAGACCTCATAGCCAGCACGGTGGCAGGTGTGGTGACCACAGTGATGGGCAGCTCCCAGC
CCGTGGTGACCCGAGGCACCACCGACAACCTCATCCCTGTCTATTGCTCCATCCTGGCTGCTGTGGTTGT
GGGCCTTGTGGCCTACATAGCCTTCAAGAGGTGGAACAGGGGTATCCTCTAGAGCGGCCGCGTCGACAAT
CAACCTCTGGATTACAAAATTTGTGAAAGATTGACTGGTATTCTTAACTATGTTGCTCCTTTTACGCTAT
GTGGATACGCTGCTTTAATGCCTTTGTATCATGCTATTGCTTCCCGTATGGCTTTCATTTTCTCCTCCTT
GTATAAATCCTGGTTGCTGTCTCTTTATGAGGAGTTGTGGCCCGTTGTCAGGCAACGTGGCGTGGTGTGC
ACTGTGTTTGCTGACGCAACCCCCACTGGTTGGGGCATTGCCACCACCTGTCAGCTCCTTTCCGGGACTT
TCGCTTTCCCCCTCCCTATTGCCACGGCGGAACTCATCGCCGCCTGCCTTGCCCGCTGCTGGACAGGGGC
TCGGCTGTTGGGCACTGACAATTCCGTGGTGTTGTCGGGGAAGCTGACGTCCTTTCCATGGCTGCTCGCC
TGTGTTGCCACCTGGATTCTGCGCGGGACGTCCTTCTGCTACGTCCCTTCGGCCCTCAATCCAGCGGACC
TTCCTTCCCGCGGCCTGCTGCCGGCTCTGCGGCCTCTTCCGCATCTTCGCCTTCGCCCTCAGACGAGTCG
GATCTCCCTTTGGGCCGCCTCCCCGCCTGGGTACCTTTAAGACCAATGACTTACAAGGCAGCTGTAGATC
TTAGCCACTTTTTAAAAGAAAAGGGGGGACTGGAAGGGCTAATTCACTCCCAACGAAGATAAGATCTGCT
TTTTGCTTGTACTGGGTCTCTCTGGTTAGACCAGATCTGAGCCTGGGAGCTCTCTGGCTAACTAGGGAAC
CCACTGCTTAAGCCTCAATAAAGCTTGCCTTGAGTGCTTCAAGTAGTGTGTGCCCGTCTGTTGTGTGACT
CTGGTAACTAGAGATCCCTCAGACCCTTTTAGTCAGTGTGGAAAATCTCTAGCAGTAGTAGTTCATGTCA
TCTTATTATTCAGTATTTATAACTTGCAAAGAAATGAATATCAGAGAGTGAGAGGAACTTGTTTATTGCA
GCTTATAATGGTTACAAATAAAGCAATAGCATCACAAATTTCACAAATAAAGCATTTTTTTCACTGCATT
CTAGTTGTGGTTTGTCCAAACTCATCAATGTATCTTATCATGTCTGGCTCTAGCTATCCCGCCCCTAACT
CCGCCCATCCCGCCCCTAACTCCGCCCAGTTCCGCCCATTCTCCGCCCCATGGCTGACTAATTTTTTTTA
TTTATGCAGAGGCCGAGGCCGCCTCGGCCTCTGAGCTATTCCAGAAGTAGTGAGGAGGCTTTTTTGGAGG
CCTAGGGACGTACCCAATTCGCCCTATAGTGAGTCGTATTACGCGCGCTCACTGGCCGTCGTTTTACAAC
GTCGTGACTGGGAAAACCCTGGCGTTACCCAACTTAATCGCCTTGCAGCACATCCCCCTTTCGCCAGCTG
GCGTAATAGCGAAGAGGCCCGCACCGATCGCCCTTCCCAACAGTTGCGCAGCCTGAATGGCGAATGGG
[124 nt withheld, positions 4409-4532]
C
[91 nt withheld, positions 4534-4624]
A
[49 nt withheld, positions 4626-4674]
CCTTTGACGTTGGAGTCCACGTTCTTT
[37 nt withheld, positions 4702-4738]
ACCCTATCTCGGTCTATTCTTTTGATTTATAAGGGATTTTGCCGATTTCGGCCTATTGGTTAAAAAATGA
GCTGATTTAACAAAAATTTAACGCGAATTTTAACAAAATATTAACGCTTACAATTTAGGTGGCACTTTTC
GGGGAAATGTGCGCGGAACCCCTATTTGTTTATTTTTCTAAATACATTCAAATATGTATCCGCTCATGAG
ACAATAACCCTGATAAATGCTTCAATAATATTGAAAAAGGAAGAGTATGAGTATTCAACATTTCCGTGTC
GCCCTTATTCCCTTTTTTGCGGCATTTTGCCTTCCTGTTTTTGCTCACCCAGAAACGCTGGTGAAAGTAA
AAGATGCTGAAGATCAGTTGGGTGCACGAGTGGGTTACATCGAACTGGATCTCAACAGCGGTAAGATCCT
TGAGAGTTTTCGCCCCGAAGAACGTTTTCCAATGATGAGCACTTTTAAAGTTCTGCTATGTGGCGCGGTA
TTATCCCGTATTGACGCCGGGCAAGAGCAACTCGGTCGCCGCATACACTATTCTCAGAATGACTTGGTTG
AGTACTCACCAGTCACAGAAAAGCATCTTACGGATGGCATGACAGTAAGAGAATTATGCAGTGCTGCCAT
AACCATGAGTGATAACACTGCGGCCAACTTACTTCTGACAACGATCGGAGGACCGAAGGAGCTAACCGCT
TTTTTGCACAACATGGGGGATCATGTAACTCGCCTTGATCGTTGGGAACCGGAGCTGAATGAAGCCATAC
CAAACGACGAGCGTGACACCACGATGCCTGTAGCAATGGCAACAACGTTGCGCAAACTATTAACTGGCGA
ACTACTTACTCTAGCTTCCCGGCAACAATTAATAGACTGGATGGAGGCGGATAAAGTTGCAGGACCACTT
CTGCGCTCGGCCCTTCCGGCTGGCTGGTTTATTGCTGATAAATCTGGAGCCGGTGAGCGTGGGTCTCGCG
GTATCATTGCAGCACTGGGGCCAGATGGTAAGCCCTCCCGTATCGTAGTTATCTACACGACGGGGAGTCA
GGCAACTATGGATGAACGAAATAGACAGATCGCTGAGATAGGTGCCTCACTGATTAAGCATTGGTAACTG
TCAGACCAAGTTTACTCATATATACTTTAGATTGATTTAAAACTTCATTTTTAATTTAAAAGGATCTAGG
TGAAGATCCTTTTTGATAATCTCATGACCAAAATCCCTTAACGTGAGTTTTCGTTCCACTGAGCGTCAGA
CCCCGTAGAAAAGATCAAAGGATCTTCTTGAGATCCTTTTTTTCTGCGCGTAATCTGCTGCTTGCAAACA
AAAAAACCACCGCTACCAGCGGTGGTTTGTTTGCCGGATCAAGAGCTACCAACTCTTTTTCCGAAGGTAA
CTGGCTTCAGCAGAGCGCAGATACCAAATACTGTTCTTCTAGTGTAGCCGTAGTTAGGCCACCACTTCAA
GAACTCTGTAGCACCGCCTACATACCTCGCTCTGCTAATCCTGTTACCAGTGGCTGCTGCCAGTGGCGAT
AAGTCGTGTCTTACCGGGTTGGACTCAAGACGATAGTTACCGGATAAGGCGCAGCGGTCGGGCTGAACGG
GGGGTTCGTGCACACAGCCCAGCTTGGAGCGAACGACCTACACCGAACTGAGATACCTACAGCGTGAGCT
ATGAGAAAGCGCCACGCTTCCCGAAGGGAGAAAGGCGGACAGGTATCCGGTAAGCGGCAGGGTCGGAACA
GGAGAGCGCACGAGGGAGCTTCCAGGGGGAAACGCCTGGTATCTTTATAGTCCTGTCGGGTTTCGCCACC
TCTGACTTGAGCGTCGATTTTTGTGATGCTCGTCAGGGGGGCGGAGCCTATGGAAAAACGCCAGCAACGC
GGCCTTTTTACGGTTCCTGGCCTTTTGCTGGCCTTTTGCTCACATGTTCTTTCCTGCGTTATCCCCTGAT
TCTGTGGATAACCGTATTACCGCCTTTGAGTGAGCTGATACCGCTCGCCGCAGCCGAACGACCGAGCGCA
GCGAGTCAGTGAGCGAGGAAGCGGAAGAGCGCCCAATACGCAAACCGCCTCTCCCCGCGCGTTGGCCGAT
TCATTAATGCAGCTGGCACGACAGGTTTCCCGACTGGAAAGCGGGCAGTGAGCGCAACGCAATTAATGTG
AGTTAGCTCACTCATTAGGCACCCCAGGCTTTACACTTTATGCTTCCGGCTCGTATGTTGTGTGGAATTG
TGAGCGGATAACAATTTCACACAGGAAACAGCTATGACCATGATTACGCCAAGCGCGCAATTAACCCTCA
CTAAAGGGAACAAAAGCTGGAGCTGCAAGCTTAATGTAGTCTTATGCAATACTCTTGTAGTCTTGCAACA
TGGTAACGATGAGTTAGCAACATGCCTTACAAGGAGAGAAAAAGCACCGTGCATGGCGATTGGTGGAAGT
AAGGTGGTACGATCGTGCCTTATTAGGAAGGCAACAGACGGGTCTGACATGGATTGGACGAACCACTGAA
TTGCCGCATTGCAGAGATATTGTATTTAAGTGCCTAGCTCGATACATAAACGGGTCTCTCTGGTTAGACC
AGATCTGAGCCTGGGAGCTCTCTGGCTAACTAGGGAACCCACTGCTTAAGCCTCAATAAAGCTTGCCTTG
AGTGCTTCAAGTAGTGTGTGCCCGTCTGTTGTGTGACTCTGGTAACTAGAGATCCCTCAGACCCTTTTAG
TCAGTGTGGAAAATCTCTAGCAGTGGCGCCCGAACAGGGACTTGAAAGCGAAAGGGAAACCAGAGGAGCT
CTCTCGACGCAGGACTCGGCTTGCTGAAGCGCGCACGGCAAGAGGCGAGGGGCGGCGACTGGTGAGTACG
CCAAAAATTTTGACTAGCGGAGGCTAGAAGGAGAGAGATGGGTGCGAGAGCGTCAGTATTAAGCGGGGGA
GAATTAGATCGCGATGGGAAAAAATTCGGTTAAGGCCAGGGGGAAAGAAAAAATATAAATTAAAACATAT
AGTATGGGCAAGCAGGGAGCTAGAACGATTCGCAGTTAATCCTGGCCTGTTAGAAACATCAGAAGGCTGT
AGACAAATACTGGGACAGCTACAACCATCCCTTCAGACAGGATCAGAAGAACTTAGATCATTATATAATA
CAGTAGCAACCCTCTATTGTGTGCATCAAAGGATAGAGATAAAAGACACCAAGGAAGCTTTAGACAAGAT
AGAGGAAGAGCAAAACAAAAGTAAGACCACCGCACAGCAAGCGGCCGCTGATCTTCAGACCTGGAGGAGG
AGATATGAGGGACAATTGGAGAAGTGAATTATATAAATATAAAGTAGTAAAAATTGAACCATTAGGAGTA
GCACCCACCAAGGCAAAGAGAAGAGTGGTGCAGAGAGAAAAAAGAGCAGTGGGAATAGGAGCTTTGTTCC
TTGGGTTCTTGGGAGCAGCAGGAAGCACTATGGGCGCAGCGTCAATGACGCTGACGGTACAGGCCAGACA
ATTATTGTCTGGTATAGTGCAGCAGCAGAACAATTTGCTGAGGGCTATTGAGGCGCAACAGCATCTGTTG
CAACTCACAGTCTGGGGCATCAAGCAGCTCCAGGCAAGAATCCTGGCTGTGGAAAGATACCTAAAGGATC
AACAGCTCCTGGGGATTTGGGGTTGCTCTGGAAAACTCATTTGCACCACTGCTGTGCCTTGGAATGCTAG
TTGGAGTAATAAATCTCTGGAACAGATTTGGAATCACACGACCTGGATGGAGTGGGACAGAGAAATTAAC
AATTACACAAGCTTAATACACTCCTTAATTGAAGAATCGCAAAACCAGCAAGAAAAGAATGAACAAGAAT
TATTGGAATTAGATAAATGGGCAAGTTTGTGGAATTGGTTTAACATAACAAATTGGCTGTGGTATATAAA
ATTATTCATAATGATAGTAGGAGGCTTGGTAGGTTTAAGAATAGTTTTTGCTGTACTTTCTATAGTGAAT
AGAGTTAGGCAGGGATATTCACCATTATCGTTTCAGACCCACCTCCCAACCCCGAGGGGACCCGACAGGC
CCGAAGGAATAGAAGAAGAAGGTGGAGAGAGAGACAGAGACAGATCCATTCGATTAGTGAACGGATC
