>Addgene plasmid #158317 | pLKO_Ollas.V5.NWS_NGFR | depositor partial sequence | sequence record 305503 | Tagged NGFR
ATGGGGGCAGGTGCCACCGGCCGCGCCATGGACGGGCCGCGCCTGCTGCTGTTGCTGCTTCTGGGGGTGT
CCCTTGGAGGTGCCAAGGAGGCATGCAGCGGCTTCGCCAACGAGCTGGGCCCCAGGCTGATGGGCAAGTG
CGGAGGAGGCGGGGGAGGGGGCAAACCAATTCCAAACCCACTGCTGGGACTGGATTCCACAGGAGGAGGC
GGGGGAGGGAACTGGTCCCACCCCCAATTCGAGAAACCCACAGGCCTGTACACACACAGCGGTGAGTGCT
GCAAAGCCTGCAACCTGGGCGAGGGTGTGGCCCAGCCTTGTGGAGCCAACCAGACCGTGTGTGAGCCCTG
CCTGGACAGCGTGACGTTCTCCGACGTGGTGAGCGCGACCGAGCCGTGCAAGCCGTGCACCGAGTGCGTG
GGGCTCCAGAGCATGTCGGCGCCGTGCGTGGAGGCCGACGACGCCGTGTGCCGCTGCGCCTACGGCTACT
ACCAGGATGAGACGACTGGGCGCTGCGAGGCGTGCCGCGTGTGCGAGGCGGGCTCGGGCCTCGTGTTCTC
CTGCCAGGACAAGCAGAACACCGTGTGCGAGGAGTGCCCCGACGGCACGTATTCCGACGAGGCCAACCAC
GTGGACCCGTGCCTGCCCTGCACCGTGTGCGAGGACACCGAGCGCCAGCTCCGCGAGTGCACACGCTGGG
CCGACGCCGAGTGCGAGGAGATCCCTGGCCGTTGGATTACACGGTCCACACCCCCAGAGGGCTCGGACAG
CACAGCCCCCAGCACCCAGGAGCCTGAGGCACCTCCAGAACAAGACCTCATAGCCAGCACGGTGGCAGGT
GTGGTGACCACAGTGATGGGCAGCTCCCAGCCCGTGGTGACCCGAGGCACCACCGACAACCTCATCCCTG
TCTATTGCTCCATCCTGGCTGCTGTGGTTGTGGGCCTTGTGGCCTACATAGCCTTCAAGAGGTGGAACAG
GGGTATCCTCTAG
